>Addgene plasmid #148938 | pAc5.1B-lambdaN-HA-DmGIGYF-W349A_AH | depositor full sequence | sequence record 291386 | Full Sequence
CTTCAAGGAATTAATTCTATATTCTAAAAACACAAATGATACTTCTAAAAAAAATCATGAATGGCATCAA
CTCTGAATCAAATCTTTGCAGATGCACCTACTTCTCATTTCCACTGTCACATCATTTTTCCAGATCTCGC
TGCCTGTTATGTGGCCCACAAACCAAGACACGTTTTATGGCCATTAAAGCTGGCTGATCGTCGCCAAACA
CCAAATACATATCAATATGTACATTCGAGAAAGAAGCGATCAAAGAAGCGTCTTCGGGCGAGTAGGAGAA
TGCGGAGGAGAAGGAGAACGAGCTGATCTAGTATCTCTCCACAATCCAATGCCAACTGACCAACTGGCCA
TATTCGGAGCAATTTGAAGCCAATTTCCATCGCCTGGCGATCGCTCCATTCTTGGCTATATGTTTTTCAC
CGTTCCCGGGGCCATTTTCAAAGACTCGTCGGTAAGATAAGATTGTGTCACTCGCTGTCTCTCTTCATTT
GTCGAAGAATGCTGAGGAATTTCGCGATGACGTCGGCGAGTATTTTGAAGAATGAGAATAATTTGTATTT
ATACGAAAATCAGTTAGTGGAATTTTCTACAAAAACATGTTATCTATAGATAATTTTGTTGCAAAATATG
TTGACTATGACAAAGATTGTATGTATATACCTTTAATGTATTCTCATTTTCTTATGTATTTATAATGGCA
ATGATGATACTGATGATATTTTAAGATGATGCCAGACCACAGGCTGATTTCTGCGTCTTTTGCCGAACGC
AGTGCATGTGCGGTTGTTGTTTTTTGGAATAGTTTCAATTTTCGGACTGTCCGCTTTGATTTCAGTTTCT
TGGCTTATTCAAAAAGCAAAGTAAAGCCAAAAAAGCGAGATGGCAATACCAAATGCGGCAAAACGGTAGT
GGAAGGAAAGGGGTGCGGGGCAGCGGAAGGAAGGGTGGGGCGGGGCGTGGCGGGGTCTGTGGCTGGGCGC
GACGTCACCGACGTTGGAGCCACTCCTTTGACCATGTGTGCGTGTGTGTATTATTCGTGTCTCGCCACTC
GCCGGTTGTTTTTTTCTTTTTATCTCGCTCTCTCTAGCGCCATCTCGTACGCATGCTCAACGCACCGCAT
GTTGCCGTGTCCTTTATGCGTCATTTTGGCTCGAAATAGGCAATTATTTAAACAAAGATTAGTCAACGAA
AACGCTAAAATAAATAAGTCTACAATATGGTTACTTATTGCCATGTGTGTGCAGCCAACGATAGCAACAA
AAGCAACAACACAGTGGCTTTCCCTCTTTCACTTTTTGTTTGCAAGCGCGTGCGAGCAAGACGGCACGAC
CGGCAAACGCAATTACGCTGACAAAGAGCAGACGAAGTTTTGGCCGAAAAACATCAAGGCGCCTGATACG
AATGCATTTGCAATAACAATTGCGATATTTAATATTGTTTATGAAGCTGTTTGACTTCAAAACACACAAA
AAAAAAAATAAAACAAATTATTTGAAAGAGAATTAGGAATCGGACAGCTTATCGTTACGGGCTAACAGCA
CACCGAGACGAAATAGCTTACCTGACGTCACAGCCTCTGGAAGAACTGCCGCCAAGCAGAGAGAGAGAGA
AAAAGAGGGAGAGCAGCTTAGACCGCATGTGCTTGTGTGTGAGGCGTCTCTCTCTTCGTCTCCTGTTTGC
GCAAACGCATAGACTGCACTGAGAAAATCGATTACCTATTTTTTATGAATGAATATTTGCACTATTACTA
TTCAAAACTATTAAGATAGCAATCACATTCAATAGCCAAATACTATACCACCTGAGCGATGCAACGAAAT
GATCAATTTGAGCAAAAATGCTGCATATTTAGGACGGCATCATTATAGAAATGCTTCTTGCTGTGTACTT
TTCTCTCGTCTGGCAGCTGTTTCGCCGTTATTGTTAAAACCGGCTTAAGTTAGGTGTGTTTTCTACGACT
AGTGATGCCCCTACTAGAAGATGTGTGTTGCACAAATGTCCCTGAATAACCAATTTGAAGTGCAGATAGC
AGTAAACGTAAGCTAATATGAATATTATTTAACTGTAATGTTTTAATATCGCTGGACATTACTAATAAAC
CCACTATAAACACATGTACATATGTATGTTTTGGCATACAATGAGTAGTTGGGGAAAAAATGTGTAAAAG
CACCGTGACCATCACAGCATAAAGATAACCAGCTGAAGTATCGAATATGAGTAACCCCCAAATTGAATCA
CATGCCGCAACTGATAGGACCCATGGAAGTACACTCTTCATGGCGATATACAAGACACACACAAGCACGA
ACACCCAGTTGCGGAGGAAATTCTCCGTAAATGAAAACCCAATCGGCGAACAATTCATACCCATATATGG
TAAAAGTTTTGAACGCGACTTGAGAGCGGAGAGCATTGCGGCTGATAAGGTTTTAGCGCTAAGCGGGCTT
TATAAAACGGGCTGCGGGACCAGTTTTCATATCACTACCGTTTGAGTTCTTGTGCTGTGTGGATACTCCT
CCCGACACAAAGCCGCTCCATCAGCCAGCAGTCGTCTAATCCAGAGACCCCGGATCGGGGTACCAACATG
GACGCACAAACACGACGACGTGAGCGTCGCGCTGAGAAACAAGCTCAATGGAAAGCTGCAAACGGTGGAT
CTCCTCCACATATGGCTTACCCATACGATGTTCCAGATTACGCTCCTCCAAGCTTGAATTCTATGACAGA
TTCAATGAAATTTGGCCCGGAATGGTTGCGCAATATGTCAGCCGAGCCTTCGGGCTCTCCCAGTACCTAC
AACGTTGGTAATGCAGCTCAAAACAATTCGATTGGAGGGCACAACCTGGGAAACAACACGGCGGCATCCG
CTTCCCGTAATCTATTTCCAGAATACCGGTACGGACGCGAGGAAATGCTGTCCTTGTTCGATCGGAACTG
CCTACTGCCGCAGATCCTGCCATCGTTCAAAAAGCTCTTCGTGGAAAAGGTTCAGTGCCCTCTTGCACTG
ACACCGAGCTCCGAGGAGGACATCAACCAAAACTCACTTGGCAATAACTCTCGTCCTGCCTGGTTGCAGC
GCTCGCCCAGTGGATTTGGTAGTGCCTCCCGAGGCTCTGGACGTGGTGGAACCGTTGACCGGGGACGGAT
GCGCGGAAAATCGGCCTATCATCCGATATACCAACGCCCAAGCGGTCTATATGATGAAAGCTTATCGGTT
ATATCAAAGGCCGAACGCACATGGAGCGACCGCAACGGAACTGGAGATTCTGCGGCAACCACCACCTCCA
CTAGTGGCTCTGGTGCTCTAGATTGGAATGGAACTCCAAGCTCAAGTCCTCGAAAAGATTATTCTAATAA
TCATCGCAACTTGGAAAACTGGCGACGAACACGTAACGAAGATGGATCCGGTGATGGTCCATCCTCCAGC
GGTTCCATGAGCGGACCCGATATTGCTGGTTGGCGGAGCGGTGTCGTCGGTGGAAGTACAAACGCAGGTT
TTGGTACCAATAGCCATCGGTGGGGAAGATCTACAAGCTGGCGTGATGAAGATCCTAGCGTCGACAATGC
AGCTAGTTTACAACGCTCAATTTCAACAGTTGCGACTTTAAGTACAGATCGGACTGGAAACAATAAAGGA
TCTGGAATCGGAGCTGCAGAGGGAGTAGGGAGCATATCGCACCCACGGTTGTCGAGTTCTAAAATATCTC
AATTATGGACTGTTAATAATGCAGCCGGTGTTGATGCCGACGAAAATCTACCCGAAGCGGCAATTGAAAA
TCCATCGAAATTGGGTGGCAGTTTTGATGCTAGTGGAGCCTTTCATGGAGATACTGATCTAAAACCTATC
AAAAGTTCGCATAATACTTTAAAAACCAAAAGCTTAGACTCCTATGACGATGTAAAAAGACCGAAAAGTA
AAGACCTGTCTGATCCAGATAGTGGAAACGATATAACTCCAGAAACCTCATTAACGAAAGATACCAATAC
AACAGCTGTGCAAGAAGAAGTTGAAAGCAGTTTATCTCCAATAAGCTCTACAACGACAAAGGAAGTGATC
CATGGAGATATTTCAGATCGGATTAAAGAGGTCGCCGATGAAGTAGAAAAACTTATAATGGATGATGATC
ATAAAATCTCTTCGAATCAAAGCCAACATCAAAATCATGACGGGTTTACAGCTGCACTTCCAAGAATGGC
AGACATTGAGATAAACGTAAAACCGAGTGTTACAGCAGTGCATCGGCAAGCACCTTCCACCATGCCTATA
CAAATTACCCCTACAATTACAGATGTCGCTCCACCATCCCATGCAGTTGTGTCGTTTTCGGATCATGAGA
CAATGCAACACCATAACATGCACCACCTGCCACAATTTCCAATGATTCCTACACCGCATATCATCACTCC
AAATCTAAACGAATTGTGGTTTTACCGGGATCCGCAGGCAAATGTTCAGGGGCCATTTAGTGCCGTTGAG
ATGACGGAATGGTATCGCGCTGGCTACTTTAATGAGAACCTGTTTGTACGCCGGTACTCTGATAATAGGT
TTAGACCGCTGGGAGAGCTTATAAAATTTTGTCATGGTAACATGCCATTTACGCACAGTCACCTACTTCC
ATCTCCGATAGAACTAGAGAACATTCCTGTTGGTCAAATACCAGCCCCTCTAACGGCGTCACTTTCAATT
ACACCCCATAAGCCATCACCGATTCCTATCGCACTTTCTGTTGTTGAACAGCAGTTGCAGCAACAAAGAG
ATGAGCAACTAAAGGCAAATGTTACAGCAACAGCTGAAGCTCTACGTGCTGCAATAAAAGGAAGTTTTGG
CGGAAATAGCATTGGTAATACGTCTCATTTGCTTACAATGCGGTTTCAAATGCTACAGGATCAGTACATA
CAGCACCAGGAATACCAAATACTAGCTGAGCTATCCAAAAATGAATGCTTTCAACGTCTTTCGGCTGTCG
AGCAAGAAACAGTTGTTCGTCGGAAAGTTCAATTGCTGGGTCTTCCTGAGTATTTGATCAGCTTAAACGG
ATTAAGCAATTCTTTGTCCGTACTGAACCCCGTTGCCGGTAGACAGTTGTACAGGGCAGTGGTTGAGCAC
GCCAAGAAGGATCAACAACATATTTTTGCAAACACCGAGCAACAACGTTCAGTGGGAAATTTACTGGATG
CTAATAATTTCATTCTAAATGCCCAAATAATGATTCAGCAATCGCAGCAAGAGGTAGGTCCCTTGGTATC
ATCCGTGGATTGTATTATGCAAGGTGGAACTGCAGCTGACCTAAATAAGCCGAATGAAATACCGAGGAAT
GAGTTAGACTTAATTAATGAATATAACTTACGGATGCTGTTGCGTGGCCAACCAACAAGTACTCAACAGC
AACCACCTGCGCTGACGAACTCAGCTACCGAAAATCTCCCTGGAGTTGATTTTTTAACTGAAACACAATT
GTTAGAGCGGCAAAACTTGATGATTCCAATCTGGTTACCCCCTAATAATAATAAGCAACAAGAAACCGAC
CAACAGTGGGCTGAAATGTCTAATGCGGATGCATCATTATGGGAAACGGCCAACTTAAATGAAGAGCGAA
ATGAAGATCAGCAACTATTAATACAAAAGTCTTCTGAAGCGTGCTTCGCAGATACAGAAAAAGATGTCAA
AATTGCCCAATTATTTCAAGTTCAATCAGGAAATGTTGTTAACCACACCGCATTAGAGGAATTAGATCAG
TCCCCTCAAAATTTAAAAGGTTCACATAATCAAAAAATAGTCAAATCCCTTGTTTCCGATATTCAACAGA
ATCATAATGAGGAACTAAATTCACATCAACACCAGGTAAAGCAGGCTAACAAGCAGAATCTGAATACAAA
ACAGAATGCGGCACAGTCAGCCCTAAAGCCAATTAATAACGAAAATGATCGCAAACGAGAACAGACAGAA
GAAAAAAAAAGGCAAAGAGAGGAACGCAAGCGCCAGCAATTGGAAGATGATAAACGTCGGGCGTTGAATG
AATCTGAAGAACAGACCCGCCAAATTCAAGAGGAAAAGGAAAGGCAACAGCAAATACAAGCCCAACGTCG
AAAGGCATTGTTGGGCAATGTCCATTCTCTATCAGTTCAAAATGGGATGTCAGGAACATTAGCGTCTGCA
CAAAGCAAGAAGAACGACGATGCCAAAACAGCAGAACCCCAAGTATCCTCGCGCTTGCCGTCTACATCCG
TAGCGCCTTGGTCTTTTCAGTTGCAAAATTCTATGAGATCGGCGCCTGGTCTGGCAGAAATACAAAAGGC
AGAACGTCGAGAGCGTCGCGCAGACCAACAGCGACATCAAGAGCTATTAGACAAGCAATTGCGTGCCAAT
GCCGCAGCTGCGGCTGAAGCCAACGATGCTTTGCTTAAATGGCAGTCAACACCAGCGTCGGCGCCCGTAA
TGAGTCTCGCCGAAATTCAAGCAGAAGAGGCAAGGCGGTTGGCCAATGACCTTGTGGATCGGCAGCGTCG
ACGAGAACTGGAACATCACCAACAAGCTCCTTTGTCATCAGCGGTTTTGGTTACGAGTGCAACTTCCAAC
ATCTGGGGTAACGCCAATAAAGCATGGAGTTCGTCCGCTGCTCAATCACTTTCGTTAAAAACAAGTTCTG
GAACTGGTCTGTGGGACGAACCGAATCCATTAGGTTCTAATGGATCTGGAACAAGCGGTACCTCATCCGT
AACTGCGGCGGCAGTCTTGGCAGGAGGATTAAACTCAGCTAATAAATCCACTCTGCAAGCTCAAAATAAG
TCGTCGGCTTTATTTGCATCGCCTCGAAATTTGCGCAAGAGTCAAACATTGCCAGCCCTTAGTAACCCAG
AAAAGTCAAATAAAAATGGACCAGGTCAACGGCCAGAAAAACAAAAGTTGGCTCAAACTCGTTCAAAGGG
TGCCGCTGTCTCAATTGAAGAGAAGGATAGAGAAAGAAAATTGAATGCAAAAAGCCAGCAAAGCAGCACC
GACCAAGCCATTAGCAAGGTTAATGAGTATGAAAACGAGTTCACTAGCTGGTGCATAAAGAGCCTAGATA
ATATGTCCGCCAAAGTTGATGTACCCACGTTCGTTGCATTCTTGCAGGACTTGGAAGCGCCATATGAGGT
AAAGGACTATGTCCGAATATACCTTGGCGATGGAAAAGATTCTTTGGATTTCGCAAAGCAGTTTTTGGAG
CGACGTAGCAAATACAAAAGCTTGCAACGTGCCCAAAAGGCACACAATGACGATATGTGCAAACCAGCTC
CTGCCATTACGCCATCTGCGAATGACTATGCCGACAGCAAGAACAAACAAAAAAAGATTAAAAAGAATAA
GATGACTAAGATGGACGCCCGCATTCTTGGGTTTTCAGTAACTGCTGCCGAGGGTCGCATAAATGTTGGC
ATTCGAGACTACGTCGAAGGACCATAAGCGGCCGCTCGAGTCTAGAGGGCCCGCGGTTCGAAGGTAAGCC
TATCCCTAACCCTCTCCTCGGTCTCGATTCTACGCGTACCGGTCATCATCACCATCACCATTGAGTTTAA
ACCCGCTGATCAGCCTCGACTGTGCCTTCTAAGGCCTGAGCTCGCTGATCAGCCTCGATCGAGGATCCAG
ACATGATAAGATACATTGATGAGTTTGGACAAACCACAACTAGAATGCAGTGAAAAAAATGCTTTATTTG
TGAAATTTGTGATGCTATTGCTTTATTTGTAACCATTATAAGCTGCAATAAACAAGTTAACAACAACAAT
TGCATTCATTTTATGTTTCAGGTTCAGGGGGAGGTGTGGGAGGTTTTTTAAAGCAAGTAAAACCTCTACA
AATGTGGTATGGCTGATTATGATCAGTCGACCGATGCCCTTGAGAGCCTTCAACCCAGTCAGCTCCTTCC
GGTGGGCGCGGGGCATGACTATCGTCGCCGCACTTATGACTGTCTTCTTTATCATGCAACTCGTAGGACA
GGTGCCGGCAGCGCTCTGGGTCATTTTCGGCGAGGACCGCTTTCGCTGGAGCGCGACGATGATCGGCCTG
TCGCTTGCGGTATTCGGAATCTTGCACGCCCTCGCTCAAGCCTTCGTCACTGGTCCCGCCACCAAACGTT
TCGGCGAGAAGCAGGCCATTATCGCCGGCATGGCGGCCGACGCGCTGGGCTACGTCTTGCTGGCGTTCGC
GACGCGAGGCTGGATGGCCTTCCCCATTATGATTCTTCTCGCTTCCGGCGGCATCGGGATGCCCGCGTTG
CAGGCCATGCTGTCCAGGCAGGTAGATGACGACCATCAGGGACAGCTTCAAGGATCGCTCGCGGCTCTTA
CCAGCCAGCAAAAGGCCAGGAACCGTAAAAAGGCCGCGTTGCTGGCGTTTTTCCATAGGCTCCGCCCCCC
TGACGAGCATCACAAAAATCGACGCTCAAGTCAGAGGTGGCGAAACCCGACAGGACTATAAAGATACCAG
GCGTTTCCCCCTGGAAGCTCCCTCGTGCGCTCTCCTGTTCCGACCCTGCCGCTTACCGGATACCTGTCCG
CCTTTCTCCCTTCGGGAAGCGTGGCGCTTTCTCAATGCTCACGCTGTAGGTATCTCAGTTCGGTGTAGGT
CGTTCGCTCCAAGCTGGGCTGTGTGCACGAACCCCCCGTTCAGCCCGACCGCTGCGCCTTATCCGGTAAC
TATCGTCTTGAGTCCAACCCGGTAAGACACGACTTATCGCCACTGGCAGCAGCCACTGGTAACAGGATTA
GCAGAGCGAGGTATGTAGGCGGTGCTACAGAGTTCTTGAAGTGGTGGCCTAACTACGGCTACACTAGAAG
GACAGTATTTGGTATCTGCGCTCTGCTGAAGCCAGTTACCTTCGGAAAAAGAGTTGGTAGCTCTTGATCC
GGCAAACAAACCACCGCTGGTAGCGGTGGTTTTTTTGTTTGCAAGCAGCAGATTACGCGCAGAAAAAAAG
GATCTCAAGAAGATCCTTTGATCTTTTCTACGGGGTCTGACGCTCAGTGGAACGAAAACTCACGTTAAGG
GATTTTGGTCATGAGATTATCAAAAAGGATCTTCACCTAGATCCTTTTAAATTAAAAATGAAGTTTTAAA
TCAATCTAAAGTATATATGAGTAAACTTGGTCTGACAGTTACCAATGCTTAATCAGTGAGGCACCTATCT
CAGCGATCTGTCTATTTCGTTCATCCATAGTTGCCTGACTCCCCGTCGTGTAGATAACTACGATACGGGA
GGGCTTACCATCTGGCCCCAGTGCTGCAATGATACCGCGAGACCCACGCTCACCGGCTCCAGATTTATCA
GCAATAAACCAGCCAGCCGGAAGGGCCGAGCGCAGAAGTGGTCCTGCAACTTTATCCGCCTCCATCCAGT
CTATTAATTGTTGCCGGGAAGCTAGAGTAAGTAGTTCGCCAGTTAATAGTTTGCGCAACGTTGTTGCCAT
TGCTGCAGGCATCGTGGTGTCACGCTCGTCGTTTGGTATGGCTTCATTCAGCTCCGGTTCCCAACGATCA
AGGCGAGTTACATGATCCCCCATGTTGTGCAAAAAAGCGGTTAGCTCCTTCGGTCCTCCGATCGTTGTCA
GAAGTAAGTTGGCCGCAGTGTTATCACTCATGGTTATGGCAGCACTGCATAATTCTCTTACTGTCATGCC
ATCCGTAAGATGCTTTTCTGTGACTGGTGAGTACTCAACCAAGTCATTCTGAGAATAGTGTATGCGGCGA
CCGAGTTGCTCTTGCCCGGCGTCAACACGGGATAATACCGCGCCACATAGCAGAACTTTAAAAGTGCTCA
TCATTGGAAAACGTTCTTCGGGGCGAAAACTCTCAAGGATCTTACCGCTGTTGAGATCCAGTTCGATGTA
ACCCACTCGTGCACCCAACTGATCTTCAGCATCTTTTACTTTCACCAGCGTTTCTGGGTGAGCAAAAACA
GGAAGGCAAAATGCCGCAAAAAAGGGAATAAGGGCGACACGGAAATGTTGAATACTCATACTCTTCCTTT
TTCAATATTATTGAAGCATTTATCAGGGTTATTGTCTCATGAGCGGATACATATTTGAATGTATTTAGAA
AAATAAACAAATAGGGGTTCCGCGCACATTTCCCCGAAAAGTGCCACCTGACGTCTAAGAAACCATTATT
ATCATGACATTAACCTATAAAAATAGGCGTATCACGAGGCCCTTTCGT
Features (pLannotate 1.2.2; 11 found; start..end, strand, type, name):
     56..2568    +  promoter       Ac5 promoter: Drosophila melanogaster actin 5C promoter
   2588..2653    +  CDS            N (fragment): REGN_LAMBD - Experimental evidence at protein level: Swiss-Prot protein existence level 1. Plays a role as a transcriptional antitermination factor that allows the virus to initiate its lytic phase. Activates expression of the delayed viral early genes by modifying host RNA polymerase (RNAP) into a form that is resistant to termination signals. This antitermination function requires the host NusA protein which serves to stabilize the interaction between antitermination protein N and host RNA polymerase. From Escherichia phage lambda (Bacteriophage lambda).
   2678..2704    +  CDS            3xHA (fragment): three tandem HA epitope tags
   2723..7444    +  CDS            Gyf: GGYF1_DROME - Experimental evidence at protein level: Swiss-Prot protein existence level 1. Key component of the 4EHP-GYF2 complex, a multiprotein complex that acts as a repressor of translation initiation (PubMed:31114929). In the 4EHP-GYF2 complex, promotes translational repression and decay of mRNA targets by recruiting and bridging the association of the 4EHP complex with decapping effector proteins, such as me31B and Patr-1, and the deadenylation CCR4-NOT complex (PubMed:31114929). Involved in regulating starvation-induced, developmental and physiological autophagy, which is critical for
   7483..7524    +  CDS            V5 tag: epitope tag from simian virus 5
   7624..7758    -  polyA_signal   SV40 poly(A) signal: SV40 polyadenylation signal
   7781..7865    -  CDS            large T antigen (fragment): large T antigen from SV40 (simian virus 40)
   7866..8336    +  CDS            TcR (fragment): tetracycline efflux protein; tet; confers resistance to tetracycline
   8380..8968    -  rep_origin     ori: high-copy-number ColE1/pMB1/pBR322/pUC origin of replication
   9139..9999    -  CDS            AmpR: β-lactamase; bla; confers resistance to ampicillin, carbenicillin, and related antibiotics
  10000..10104   -  promoter       AmpR promoter: bla
