[The description below was written by a language model from this plasmid's Addgene catalogue record and pLannotate feature annotations shown in this document.]
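Description:
pAc5.1B-lambdaN-HA-DmGIGYF-W349A_AH is an insect expression plasmid of about 10.2 kb for producing a tagged point mutant of the Drosophila melanogaster GIGYF protein (gene Gyf, CG11148) in fly cells. The catalogue lists the backbone as unknown, although the name and the annotated parts point to a pAc5.1B-type vector. In bacteria it is maintained through a ColE1/pUC-family origin and selected with ampicillin via the bla gene and its own promoter. The record lists it as low copy even though the origin is annotated as a high-copy type. Short fragments annotated as tetracycline resistance and SV40 large T antigen appear to be non-functional backbone remnants, and no marker for selection in insect cells is annotated.

Expression is driven by the constitutive Drosophila actin 5C promoter, and an SV40 polyadenylation signal lies downstream of the coding region. The open reading frame begins with a short fragment of the bacteriophage lambda N protein, followed by an HA epitope (annotated as a partial 3xHA match) and then the GIGYF coding sequence. That sequence corresponds to isoform G and carries the W349A substitution plus one silent change relative to the reference. A vector-derived V5 tag is annotated after the insert, but the record does not say whether it is translated in frame.

The lambda N peptide binds BoxB RNA hairpins, so such fusions are typically used to tether a protein to a BoxB-containing reporter mRNA and measure its effect on translation or mRNA stability, with the HA tag allowing detection or immunoprecipitation. GIGYF is a component of the 4EHP-GYF2 translational repressor complex, which links 4EHP to decapping and deadenylation factors. The associated study concerns GIGYF's role in 4EHP-mediated mRNA repression. The record does not state which interaction the W349A mutation is meant to disrupt.
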