Addgene plasmid #148938: pAc5.1B-lambdaN-HA-DmGIGYF-W349A_AH
Purpose: Insect Expression of DmGIGYF-W349A
Depositing lab: Elisa Izaurralde. Depositing organization: Max Planck Institute for Developmental Biology. Publication: Direct role for the Drosophila GIGYF protein in 4EHP-mediated mRNA repression. Ruscica V, Bawankar P, Peter D, Helms S, Igreja C, Izaurralde E. Nucleic Acids Res. 2019 Jul 26;47(13):7035-7048. doi: 10.1093/nar/gkz429. PubMed 31114929.
Backbone
  Vector backbone: Unknown
  Vector type: Insect Expression
Growth in bacteria
  Bacterial resistance: Ampicillin, 100 μg/mL
  Growth temperature: 37°C
  Growth strain: DH5alpha
  Copy number: Low Copy
Gene/Insert
  Gene/Insert name: DmGIGYF-W349A
  Species: D. melanogaster (fly)
  Mutation: one silent mutation compared to the sequence given by isoform G NCBI:NM_001169356 or Uniprot.:Q7KQM6
  Entrez Gene: Gyf (a.k.a. Dmel_CG11148, CG11148, Dmel\CG11148, Q7KQM6)
  Cloning method: Unknown
Terms and licenses: Academic/Nonprofit Terms; Industry Terms: Not Available to Industry
Depositor comments: Plasmids from this collection were made available to the research community and donated after the lab closed. Please note that the sequence provided by the depositing laboratory may be theoretical/predicted or based on Sanger sequencing results. There may be discrepancies between sequencing results obtained by Addgene and the depositor sequence. If an Addgene verified sequence is not available, please contact before placing your order to request that our lab fully sequence the plasmid.
How to cite: pAc5.1B-lambdaN-HA-DmGIGYF-W349A_AH was a gift from Elisa Izaurralde (Addgene plasmid # 148938 ; http://n2t.net/addgene:148938 ; RRID:Addgene_148938)
